Addgene plasmid #231201: CA-0151 CMVTO-Renin(H2M)-ECL
Purpose: Membrane-bound human-to-mouse (H2M) renin
Depositing lab: Xiaojing Gao. Depositing organization: Stanford University. Publication: Orthogonalized human protease control of secreted signals. Aldrete CA, Call CC, Sant'Anna LE, Vlahos AE, Pei J, Cong Q, Gao XJ. Nat Chem Biol. 2025 Jan 15. doi: 10.1038/s41589-024-01831-x. PubMed 39814991.
Backbone
  Vector backbone: CMVTO-FlpIn
  Vector type: Mammalian Expression
Growth in bacteria
  Bacterial resistance: Ampicillin, 100 μg/mL
  Growth temperature: 37°C
  Growth strain: DH5alpha
  Copy number: High Copy
Gene/Insert
  Gene/Insert name: Renin(H2M)-ECL
  Species: H. sapiens (human)
  Mutation: L147I, R148H, I203V, L290V
  Entrez Gene: REN (a.k.a. ADTKD4, HNFJ2, RTD)
  Cloning method: Ligation Independent Cloning
Terms and licenses: Academic/Nonprofit Terms; Industry Terms: Not Available to Industry
How to cite: CA-0151 CMVTO-Renin(H2M)-ECL was a gift from Xiaojing Gao (Addgene plasmid # 231201 ; http://n2t.net/addgene:231201 ; RRID:Addgene_231201)
