[The description below was written by a language model from this plasmid's Addgene catalogue record and pLannotate feature annotations shown in this document.]
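Description:
CA-0151 CMVTO-Renin(H2M)-ECL is a 6.5 kb mammalian expression plasmid built on a CMVTO-FlpIn backbone, designed both for transient transfection and for site-specific genomic integration by Flp recombinase. It is maintained in E. coli through a high-copy ColE1/pUC-type origin and an ampicillin resistance gene (β-lactamase with its own promoter). Remnants of f1 ori, lac regulatory elements and a bom fragment are backbone carry-overs.

The expression cassette uses the human CMV immediate-early enhancer and promoter followed by two short tet operator-like sequences (annotated as PLtetO-1 and TRE3GV fragments). This is the "CMV-TO" arrangement, which is constitutive in ordinary cells but repressible by Tet repressor and inducible with tetracycline or doxycycline in TetR-expressing lines. It drives a human renin (REN) coding sequence carrying four substitutions, L147I, R148H, I203V and L290V, described as a human-to-mouse (H2M) variant. Downstream of renin lies a segment matching mouse CD28, whose short length is consistent with a transmembrane anchor. This fits the stated purpose of producing membrane-bound renin, although the record does not define "ECL" or the linker sequences between the two parts. Transcription terminates at a bovine growth hormone polyadenylation signal.

Following the cassette is an FRT site placed directly upstream of a hygromycin resistance gene that has no annotated promoter of its own, followed by an SV40 poly(A) signal. In this standard Flp-In design, recombination into a genomic FRT landing pad is what supplies a promoter and start codon, so hygromycin resistance marks correct single-copy integrants. The associated work concerns orthogonalized human proteases for controlling secreted signals, and this construct supplies the engineered renin protease component.
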