Features (pLannotate 1.2.2; 23 found; start..end, strand, type, name):
    503..607     -  promoter       AmpR promoter: bla
    666..718     -  misc_feature   bom (fragment): basis of mobility region from pBR322
    868..1247    +  enhancer       CMV enhancer: human cytomegalovirus immediate early enhancer
   1248..1451    +  promoter       CMV promoter: human cytomegalovirus (CMV) immediate early promoter
   1453..1472    +  promoter       PLtetO-1 promoter (fragment): modified phage lambda PL promoter with tet operator sites (Lutz and Bujard, 1997)
   1474..1493    +  promoter       PLtetO-1 promoter (fragment): modified phage lambda PL promoter with tet operator sites (Lutz and Bujard, 1997)
   1501..1534    +  promoter       TRE3GV promoter (fragment): 3rd-generation Tet-responsive promoter that can be activated by binding of Tet-On® 3G, optimized for retroviral and lentiviral vectors
   1624..2718    +  CDS            REN (fragment): RENI_HUMAN - Experimental evidence at protein level: Swiss-Prot protein existence level 1. Renin is a highly specific endopeptidase, whose only known function is to generate angiotensin I from angiotensinogen in the plasma, initiating a cascade of reactions that produce an elevation of blood pressure and increased sodium retention by the kidney. From Homo sapiens (Human).
   2845..2910    +  CDS            Cd28 (fragment): CD28_MOUSE - Experimental evidence at protein level: Swiss-Prot protein existence level 1. Involved in T-cell activation, the induction of cell proliferation and cytokine production and promotion of T-cell survival. Enhances the production of IL4 and IL10 in T-cells in conjunction with TCR/CD3 ligation and CD40L costimulation. From Mus musculus (Mouse).
   3028..3252    +  polyA_signal   bGH poly(A) signal: bovine growth hormone polyadenylation signal
   3268..3291    +  polyA_signal   bGH poly(A) signal (fragment): bovine growth hormone polyadenylation signal
   3295..3316    +  promoter       SV40 promoter (fragment): SV40 enhancer and early promoter
   3337..3570    +  rep_origin     f1 ori (fragment) (sequence partly withheld): f1 bacteriophage origin of replication; arrow indicates direction of (+) strand synthesis
   3575..3622    +  protein_bind   FRT: FLP-mediated recombination occurs in the 8-bp core sequence TCTAGAAA (Turan and Bode, 2011). FLP recombinase from the Saccharomyces cerevisiae 2μ plasmid
   3630..4652    +  CDS            HygR: aminoglycoside phosphotransferase from E. coli; aph(4)-Ia; confers resistance to hygromycin
   4662..4787    +  CDS            ble (fragment): BLE_KLEPN - Experimental evidence at protein level: Swiss-Prot protein existence level 1. Binding protein with a strong affinity to the bleomycin family of antibiotics. Binds to CL990; an antimitotic-antibiotic compound. From Klebsiella pneumoniae.
   4782..4903    +  polyA_signal   SV40 poly(A) signal: SV40 polyadenylation signal
   4976..4992    -  protein_bind   lac operator: The lac repressor binds to the lac operator to inhibit transcription in E. coli. This inhibition can be relieved by adding lactose or isopropyl-β-D-thiogalactopyranoside (IPTG). lac repressor encoded by lacI
   5000..5030    -  promoter       lac promoter: promoter for the E. coli lac operon
   5045..5066    -  protein_bind   CAP binding site: CAP binding activates transcription in the presence of cAMP. E. coli catabolite activator protein
   5079..5171    -  CDS            lacI (fragment): lac repressor; lacI; The lac repressor binds to the lac operator to inhibit transcription in E. coli. This inhibition can be relieved by adding lactose or isopropyl-β-D-thiogalactopyranoside (IPTG).
   5354..5942    -  rep_origin     ori: high-copy-number ColE1/pMB1/pBR322/pUC origin of replication
   6113..502     -  CDS            AmpR (across the origin): β-lactamase; bla; confers resistance to ampicillin, carbenicillin, and related antibiotics
>Addgene plasmid #231201 | CA-0151 CMVTO-Renin(H2M)-ECL | addgene full sequence | sequence record 459263 | Addgene NGS Result
TCAGCTCCGGTTCCCAACGATCAAGGCGAGTTACATGATCCCCCATGTTGTGCAAAAAAGCGGTTAGCTC
CTTCGGTCCTCCGATCGTTGTCAGAAGTAAGTTGGCCGCAGTGTTATCACTCATGGTTATGGCAGCACTG
CATAATTCTCTTACTGTCATGCCATCCGTAAGATGCTTTTCTGTGACTGGTGAGTACTCAACCAAGTCAT
TCTGAGAATAGTGTATGCGGCGACCGAGTTGCTCTTGCCCGGCGTCAATACGGGATAATACCGCGCCACA
TAGCAGAACTTTAAAAGTGCTCATCATTGGAAAACGTTCTTCGGGGCGAAAACTCTCAAGGATCTTACCG
CTGTTGAGATCCAGTTCGATGTAACCCACTCGTGCACCCAACTGATCTTCAGCATCTTTTACTTTCACCA
GCGTTTCTGGGTGAGCAAAAACAGGAAGGCAAAATGCCGCAAAAAAGGGAATAAGGGCGACACGGAAATG
TTGAATACTCATACTCTTCCTTTTTCAATATTATTGAAGCATTTATCAGGGTTATTGTCTCATGAGCGGA
TACATATTTGAATGTATTTAGAAAAATAAACAAATAGGGGTTCCGCGCACATTTCCCCGAAAAGTGCCAC
CTGACGTCGACGGATCGGGAGATCTCCCGATCCCCTATGGTGCACTCTCAGTACAATCTGCTCTGATGCC
GCATAGTTAAGCCAGTATCTGCTCCCTGCTTGTGTGTTGGAGGTCGCTGAGTAGTGCGCGAGCAAAATTT
AAGCTACAACAAGGCAAGGCTTGACCGACAATTGCATGAAGAATCTGCTTAGGGTTAGGCGTTTTGCGCT
GCTTCGTACGGGCCAGATATACGCGTTGACATTGATTATTGACTAGTTATTAATAGTAATCAATTACGGG
GTCATTAGTTCATAGCCCATATATGGAGTTCCGCGTTACATAACTTACGGTAAATGGCCCGCCTGGCTGA
CCGCCCAACGACCCCCGCCCATTGACGTCAATAATGACGTATGTTCCCATAGTAACGCCAATAGGGACTT
TCCATTGACGTCAATGGGTGGAGTATTTACGGTAAACTGCCCACTTGGCAGTACATCAAGTGTATCATAT
GCCAAGTACGCCCCCTATTGACGTCAATGACGGTAAATGGCCCGCCTGGCATTATGCCCAGTACATGACC
TTATGGGACTTTCCTACTTGGCAGTACATCTACGTATTAGTCATCGCTATTACCATGGTGATGCGGTTTT
GGCAGTACATCAATGGGCGTGGATAGCGGTTTGACTCACGGGGATTTCCAAGTCTCCACCCCATTGACGT
CAATGGGAGTTTGTTTTGGCACCAAAATCAACGGGACTTTCCAAAATGTCGTAACAACTCCGCCCCATTG
ACGCAAATGGGCGGTAGGCGTGTACGGTGGGAGGTCTATATAAGCAGAGCTCTCCCTATCAGTGATAGAG
ATCTCCCTATCAGTGATAGAGATCGTCGACGAGCTCGTTTAGTGAACCGTCAGATCGCCTGGAGACGCCA
TCCACGCTGTTTTGACCTCCATAGAAGACACCGGGACCGATCCAGCCTCCGGACTCTAGCGTTTAAACTT
AAGCTTCGCCACCATGGACGGTTGGAGAAGGATGCCCCGGTGGGGCCTTTTGCTGCTCCTGTGGGGAAGC
TGCACCTTCGGGGCTAGCCTCACTCTCGGTAATACTACTTCCTCAGTCATCTTAACCAACTACATGGATA
CGCAGTATTACGGGGAAATCGGCATTGGCACACCCCCTCAGACTTTTAAGGTAGTTTTTGATACTGGGTC
TAGCAATGTTTGGGTCCCTAGCAGTAAGTGTTCCCGCCTGTATACAGCGTGTGTTTACCATAAGTTATTT
GACGCCTCAGACTCCTCTAGCTATAAACACAACGGCACCGAGCTCACCATCCACTACAGCACAGGGACTG
TTTCGGGGTTTCTGTCCCAGGACATTATTACAGTGGGAGGTATTACAGTGACCCAAATGTTTGGGGAGGT
GACCGAGATGCCGGCTCTGCCGTTCATGCTGGCAGAGTTCGACGGGGTCGTTGGCATGGGCTTCATCGAG
CAGGCTGTGGGGCGGGTAACCCCCATCTTCGACAACATCATTAGCCAGGGCGTGCTAAAGGAGGACGTGT
TCAGCTTTTATTACAATAGAGATTCTGAAAACTCTCAGAGTTTGGGCGGCCAGATAGTGCTTGGAGGCAG
TGATCCCCAGCACTACGAAGGCAATTTTCACTATATAAATCTGATCAAAACTGGGGTGTGGCAGATCCAG
ATGAAGGGGGTGTCAGTGGGTTCCTCTACGTTATTGTGCGAGGACGGATGTCTGGCCGTGGTAGACACTG
GAGCTAGTTACATCAGCGGCTCAACCAGCTCAATTGAAAAGCTGATGGAGGCACTGGGAGCAAAAAAGCG
GTTGTTCGATTACGTCGTGAAATGTAATGAGGGACCTACCCTGCCCGACATCTCTTTCCATCTGGGTGGA
AAAGAGTATACTCTGACAAGCGCCGATTACGTATTTCAGGAGTCCTACTCGTCCAAAAAACTCTGCACGT
TAGCAATCCACGCCATGGACATCCCTCCACCAACCGGACCTACCTGGGCTCTGGGGGCCACATTTATACG
AAAATTCTATACCGAGTTCGATCGCAGGAACAACCGTATCGGCTTTGCACTTGCCAGGGGCGCCGGGACA
GGAGGGTCTGGGGGTGGCACTGGCGGATCTGGAGGAGACTACAAGGACGATGACGACAACGGCGGATCGG
GGGGGTCTGGTGGTAGTGGCGGTTCGGGGGGAGGCACAGGTGGATCCCTGGTCGTGGTTGCTGGAGTCCT
GTTTTGTTATGGCTTGCTAGTGACAGTGGCTCTTTGTGTTGAAAACGGGGGCGGCTCTTAGGGCCCGAAC
AAAAACTCATCTCAGAAGAGGATCTGAATAGCGCCGTCGACCATCATCATAATCATCATTGAGTTTAAAC
CCGCTGATCAGCCTCGACTGTGCCTTCTAGTTGCCAGCCATCTGTTGTTTGCCCCTCCCCCGTGCCTTCC
TTGACCCTGGAAGGTGCCACTCCCACTGTCCTTTCCTAATAAAATGAGGAAATTGCATCGCATTGTCTGA
GTAGGTGTCATTCTATTCTGGGGGGTGGGGTGGGGCAGGACAGCAAGGGGGAGGATTGGGAAGACAATAG
CAGGCATGCTGGGGATGCGGTGGGCTCTATGGAGATCTATCGATGTTCTGGGGATGCGGTGGGCTCTATG
GCTTCTGAGGCGGAAAGAACCAGCTGGGGCTCTAGGGGGTATCCCC
[124 nt withheld, positions 3337-3460]
C
[91 nt withheld, positions 3462-3552]
AGGGTGATGGTTCACGTACCTAGAAGTTCCTATTCCGAAGTTCCTATTCTCTAGAAAGTATAGGAACTTC
CTTGGCCAAAAAGCCTGAACTCACCGCGACGTCTGTCGAGAAGTTTCTGATCGAAAAGTTCGACAGCGTC
TCCGACCTGATGCAGCTCTCGGAGGGCGAAGAATCTCGTGCTTTCAGCTTCGATGTAGGAGGGCGTGGAT
ATGTCCTGCGGGTAAATAGCTGCGCCGATGGTTTCTACAAAGATCGTTATGTTTATCGGCACTTTGCATC
GGCCGCGCTCCCGATTCCGGAAGTGCTTGACATTGGGGAATTCAGCGAGAGCCTGACCTATTGCATCTCC
CGCCGTGCACAGGGTGTCACGTTGCAAGACCTGCCTGAAACCGAACTGCCCGCTGTTCTGCAGCCGGTCG
CGGAGGCCATGGATGCGATCGCTGCGGCCGATCTTAGCCAGACGAGCGGGTTCGGCCCATTCGGACCGCA
AGGAATCGGTCAATACACTACATGGCGTGATTTCATATGCGCGATTGCTGATCCCCATGTGTATCACTGG
CAAACTGTGATGGACGACACCGTCAGTGCGTCCGTCGCGCAGGCTCTCGATGAGCTGATGCTTTGGGCCG
AGGACTGCCCCGAAGTCCGGCACCTCGTGCACGCGGATTTCGGCTCCAACAATGTCCTGACGGACAATGG
CCGCATAACAGCGGTCATTGACTGGAGCGAGGCGATGTTCGGGGATTCCCAATACGAGGTCGCCAACATC
TTCTTCTGGAGGCCGTGGTTGGCTTGTATGGAGCAGCAGACGCGCTACTTCGAGCGGAGGCATCCGGAGC
TTGCAGGATCGCCGCGGCTCCGGGCGTATATGCTCCGCATTGGTCTTGACCAACTCTATCAGAGCTTGGT
TGACGGCAATTTCGATGATGCAGCTTGGGCGCAGGGTCGATGCGACGCAATCGTCCGATCCGGAGCCGGG
ACTGTCGGGCGTACACAAATCGCCCGCAGAAGCGCGGCCGTCTGGACCGATGGCTGTGTAGAAGTACTCG
CCGATAGTGGAAACCGACGCCCCAGCACTCGTCCGAGGGCAAAGGAATAGCACGTACTACGAGATTTCGA
TTCCACCGCCGCCTTCTATGAAAGGTTGGGCTTCGGAATCGTTTTCCGGGACGCCGGCTGGATGATCCTC
CAGCGCGGGGATCTCATGCTGGAGTTCTTCGCCCACCCCAACTTGTTTATTGCAGCTTATAATGGTTACA
AATAAAGCAATAGCATCACAAATTTCACAAATAAAGCATTTTTTTCACTGCATTCTAGTTGTGGTTTGTC
CAAACTCATCAATGTATCTTATCATGTCTGTATACCGTCGACCTCTAGCTAGAGCTTGGCGTAATCATGG
TCATAGCTGTTTCCTGTGTGAAATTGTTATCCGCTCACAATTCCACACAACATACGAGCCGGAAGCATAA
AGTGTAAAGCCTGGGGTGCCTAATGAGTGAGCTAACTCACATTAATTGCGTTGCGCTCACTGCCCGCTTT
CCAGTCGGGAAACCTGTCGTGCCAGCTGCATTAATGAATCGGCCAACGCGCGGGGAGAGGCGGTTTGCGT
ATTGGGCGCTCTTCCGCTTCCTCGCTCACTGACTCGCTGCGCTCGGTCGTTCGGCTGCGGCGAGCGGTAT
CAGCTCACTCAAAGGCGGTAATACGGTTATCCACAGAATCAGGGGATAACGCAGGAAAGAACATGTGAGC
AAAAGGCCAGCAAAAGGCCAGGAACCGTAAAAAGGCCGCGTTGCTGGCGTTTTTCCATAGGCTCCGCCCC
CCTGACGAGCATCACAAAAATCGACGCTCAAGTCAGAGGTGGCGAAACCCGACAGGACTATAAAGATACC
AGGCGTTTCCCCCTGGAAGCTCCCTCGTGCGCTCTCCTGTTCCGACCCTGCCGCTTACCGGATACCTGTC
CGCCTTTCTCCCTTCGGGAAGCGTGGCGCTTTCTCATAGCTCACGCTGTAGGTATCTCAGTTCGGTGTAG
GTCGTTCGCTCCAAGCTGGGCTGTGTGCACGAACCCCCCGTTCAGCCCGACCGCTGCGCCTTATCCGGTA
ACTATCGTCTTGAGTCCAACCCGGTAAGACACGACTTATCGCCACTGGCAGCAGCCACTGGTAACAGGAT
TAGCAGAGCGAGGTATGTAGGCGGTGCTACAGAGTTCTTGAAGTGGTGGCCTAACTACGGCTACACTAGA
AGAACAGTATTTGGTATCTGCGCTCTGCTGAAGCCAGTTACCTTCGGAAAAAGAGTTGGTAGCTCTTGAT
CCGGCAAACAAACCACCGCTGGTAGCGGTGGTTTTTTTGTTTGCAAGCAGCAGATTACGCGCAGAAAAAA
AGGATCTCAAGAAGATCCTTTGATCTTTTCTACGGGGTCTGACGCTCAGTGGAACGAAAACTCACGTTAA
GGGATTTTGGTCATGAGATTATCAAAAAGGATCTTCACCTAGATCCTTTTAAATTAAAAATGAAGTTTTA
AATCAATCTAAAGTATATATGAGTAAACTTGGTCTGACAGTTACCAATGCTTAATCAGTGAGGCACCTAT
CTCAGCGATCTGTCTATTTCGTTCATCCATAGTTGCCTGACTCCCCGTCGTGTAGATAACTACGATACGG
GAGGGCTTACCATCTGGCCCCAGTGCTGCAATGATACCGCGAGACCCACGCTCACCGGCTCCAGATTTAT
CAGCAATAAACCAGCCAGCCGGAAGGGCCGAGCGCAGAAGTGGTCCTGCAACTTTATCCGCCTCCATCCA
GTCTATTAATTGTTGCCGGGAAGCTAGAGTAAGTAGTTCGCCAGTTAATAGTTTGCGCAACGTTGTTGCC
ATTGCTACAGGCATCGTGGTGTCACGCTCGTCGTTTGGTATGGCTTCAT
